Addgene plasmid #235757: pYO478
Purpose: Expression of FL ScVPS34-3xFLAG under its own promoter
Depositing lab: Roger Williams. Depositing organization: MRC Laboratory of Molecular Biology. Publication: Structure and flexibility of the endosomal Vps34 complex reveals the basis of its function on membranes. Rostislavleva K, Soler N, Ohashi Y, Zhang L, Pardon E, Burke JE, Masson GR, Johnson C, Steyaert J, Ktistakis NT, Williams RL. Science. 2015 Oct 9;350(6257):aac7365. doi: 10.1126/science.aac7365. PubMed 26450213.
Backbone
  Vector backbone: pRS416
  Vector type: Yeast Expression
Growth in bacteria
  Bacterial resistance: Ampicillin, 100 μg/mL
  Growth temperature: 37°C
  Growth strain: DH5alpha
  Copy number: High Copy
Gene/Insert
  Gene/Insert name: VPS34
  Species: S. cerevisiae (budding yeast)
  Promoter: ScVPS34 promoter
  Tag / fusion protein: 3xFLAG (C terminal on insert)
  Cloning method: Restriction Enzyme; 5′ cloning site Unknown (unknown if destroyed)
Terms and licenses: Academic/Nonprofit Terms; Industry Terms: Not Available to Industry
How to cite: pYO478 was a gift from Roger Williams (Addgene plasmid # 235757 ; http://n2t.net/addgene:235757 ; RRID:Addgene_235757)
