[The description below was written by a language model from this plasmid's Addgene catalogue record and pLannotate feature annotations shown in this document.]
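Description:
pYO478 is a yeast expression plasmid built on the pRS416 backbone, a yeast–E. coli shuttle vector of about 8 kb. In E. coli it replicates from a high-copy ColE1/pUC-type origin and is selected through the β-lactamase (AmpR) gene conferring ampicillin resistance. In Saccharomyces cerevisiae it is maintained by a CEN/ARS element (the CEN6 centromere fused to an autonomously replicating sequence), which keeps the plasmid at low, stably segregating copy number. Yeast selection uses the URA3 auxotrophic marker under its own promoter, which can also be counterselected with 5-fluoroorotic acid. The backbone also retains an f1 phage origin and pBluescript-derived remnants, including lacZα and MCS fragments, the lac promoter/operator, and flanking T7 and T3 promoters.

The insert is full-length S. cerevisiae VPS34, the phosphatidylinositol 3-kinase that acts as the catalytic subunit of complex I (autophagy and cytoplasm-to-vacuole transport) and complex II (endosome-to-Golgi retrograde transport). The coding sequence is fused at its C terminus to a 3xFLAG epitope and followed by the ADH1 transcription terminator. According to the catalogue entry, expression is driven by the native VPS34 promoter. This promoter is not annotated as a separate feature, but a short unannotated stretch lies directly upstream of the coding sequence, which is presumably where it sits.

The native promoter and centromeric maintenance suit the plasmid to producing Vps34 at roughly endogenous levels in yeast. The FLAG tag allows immunodetection or affinity capture of the protein and its associated complexes. The record does not state specific applications beyond expression, though the associated work concerns the structure and membrane function of the endosomal Vps34 complex.
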