Features (pLannotate 1.2.2; 21 found; start..end, strand, type, name):
    137..186     +  misc_feature   bom (fragment): basis of mobility region from pBR322
    194..409     +  promoter       URA3 promoter: S. cerevisiae URA3
    410..1213    +  CDS            URA3: orotidine-5'-phosphate decarboxylase, required for uracil biosynthesis; S. cerevisiae URA3; yeast auxotrophic marker, counterselectable with 5-fluoroorotic acid (5-FOA)
   1292..1343    +  misc_feature   bom (fragment): basis of mobility region from pBR322
   1371..1799    -  rep_origin     f1 ori (sequence partly withheld): f1 bacteriophage origin of replication; arrow indicates direction of (+) strand synthesis
   1803..1958    -  CDS            lacZα (fragment): LacZα fragment of β-galactosidase; lacZ fragment
   1966..1984    +  promoter       T7 promoter: promoter for bacteriophage T7 RNA polymerase
   2213..4837    +  CDS            VPS34: VPS34_YEAST - Also known as END12, PEP15, VPL7, VPT29. Experimental evidence at protein level: Swiss-Prot protein existence level 1. Phosphatidylinositol 3-kinase required for cytoplasm to vacuole transport (Cvt) and autophagy as a part of the autophagy- specific VPS34 PI3-kinase complex I. This complex is essential to recruit the ATG8-phosphatidylinositol conjugate and the ATG12-ATG5 conjugate to the pre-autophagosomal structure. Also involved in endosome-to-Golgi retrograde transport as part of the VPS34 PI3-kinase complex II. This second complex is required for the endosome-to-Golgi retriev
   4844..4909    +  CDS            3xFLAG: three tandem FLAG® epitope tags, followed by an enterokinase cleavage site
   4926..5113    +  terminator     ADH1 terminator: S. cerevisiae ADH1; transcription terminator for the S. cerevisiae alcohol dehydrogenase 1 (ADH1) gene
   5146..5169    -  misc_feature   MCS (fragment): pBluescript multiple cloning site
   5182..5200    -  promoter       T3 promoter: promoter for bacteriophage T3 RNA polymerase
   5245..5261    -  protein_bind   lac operator: The lac repressor binds to the lac operator to inhibit transcription in E. coli. This inhibition can be relieved by adding lactose or isopropyl-β-D-thiogalactopyranoside (IPTG). lac repressor encoded by lacI
   5269..5299    -  promoter       lac promoter: promoter for the E. coli lac operon
   5314..5335    -  protein_bind   CAP binding site: CAP binding activates transcription in the presence of cAMP. E. coli catabolite activator protein
   5348..5440    -  CDS            lacI (fragment): lac repressor; lacI; The lac repressor binds to the lac operator to inhibit transcription in E. coli. This inhibition can be relieved by adding lactose or isopropyl-β-D-thiogalactopyranoside (IPTG).
   5623..6211    -  rep_origin     ori: high-copy-number ColE1/pMB1/pBR322/pUC origin of replication
   6382..7242    -  CDS            AmpR: β-lactamase; bla; confers resistance to ampicillin, carbenicillin, and related antibiotics
   7243..7347    -  promoter       AmpR promoter: bla
   7384..7887    +  misc_feature   CEN/ARS: S. cerevisiae CEN6 centromere fused to an autonomously replicating sequence
   7955..35      +  CDS            rop (fragment) (across the origin): Rop protein, which maintains plasmids at low copy number; rop
>Addgene plasmid #235757 | pYO478 | addgene full sequence | sequence record 472498 | Addgene NGS Result
TCGCGCGTTTCGGTGATGACGGTGAAAACCTCTGACACATGCAGCTCCCGGAGACGGTCACAGCTTGTCT
GTAAGCGGATGCCGGGAGCAGACAAGCCCGTCAGGGCGCGTCAGCGGGTGTTGGCGGGTGTCGGGGCTGG
CTTAACTATGCGGCATCAGAGCAGATTGTACTGAGAGTGCACCATACCACCTTTTCAATTCATCATTTTT
TTTTTATTCTTTTTTTTGATTTCGGTTTCCTTGAAATTTTTTTGATTCGGTAATCTCCGAACAGAAGGAA
GAACGAAGGAAGGAGCACAGACTTAGATTGGTATATATACGCATATGTAGTGTTGAAGAAACATGAAATT
GCCCAGTATTCTTAACCCAACTGCACAGAACAAAAACCTGCAGGAAACGAAGATAAATCATGTCGAAAGC
TACATATAAGGAACGTGCTGCTACTCATCCTAGTCCTGTTGCTGCCAAGCTATTTAATATCATGCACGAA
AAGCAAACAAACTTGTGTGCTTCATTGGATGTTCGTACCACCAAGGAATTACTGGAGTTAGTTGAAGCAT
TAGGTCCCAAAATTTGTTTACTAAAAACACATGTGGATATCTTGACTGATTTTTCCATGGAGGGCACAGT
TAAGCCGCTAAAGGCATTATCCGCCAAGTACAATTTTTTACTCTTCGAAGACAGAAAATTTGCTGACATT
GGTAATACAGTCAAATTGCAGTACTCTGCGGGTGTATACAGAATAGCAGAATGGGCAGACATTACGAATG
CACACGGTGTGGTGGGCCCAGGTATTGTTAGCGGTTTGAAGCAGGCGGCAGAAGAAGTAACAAAGGAACC
TAGAGGCCTTTTGATGTTAGCAGAATTGTCATGCAAGGGCTCCCTATCTACTGGAGAATATACTAAGGGT
ACTGTTGACATTGCGAAGAGCGACAAAGATTTTGTTATCGGCTTTATTGCTCAAAGAGACATGGGTGGAA
GAGATGAAGGTTACGATTGGTTGATTATGACACCCGGTGTGGGTTTAGATGACAAGGGAGACGCATTGGG
TCAACAGTATAGAACCGTGGATGATGTGGTCTCTACAGGATCTGACATTATTATTGTTGGAAGAGGACTA
TTTGCAAAGGGAAGGGATGCTAAGGTAGAGGGTGAACGTTACAGAAAAGCAGGCTGGGAAGCATATTTGA
GAAGATGCGGCCAGCAAAACTAAAAAACTGTATTATAAGTAAATGCATGTATACTAAACTCACAAATTAG
AGCTTCAATTTAATTATATCAGTTATTACCCTATGCGGTGTGAAATACCGCACAGATGCGTAAGGAGAAA
ATACCGCATCAGGAAATTGTAAGCGTTAATATTTTGTTAAAATTCGCGTTAAATTTTTGTTAAATCAGCT
CATTTTTTAACCAATAGGCCGAAATCGGCAAAATCCCTTATAAATCAAAAGAATAGACCGAGATAGGGT
[37 nt withheld, positions 1470-1506]
AAAGAACGTGGACTCCAACGTCAAAGG
[49 nt withheld, positions 1534-1582]
T
[91 nt withheld, positions 1584-1674]
G
[124 nt withheld, positions 1676-1799]
CCATTCGCCATTCAGGCTGCGCAACTGTTGGGAAGGGCGATCGGTGCGGGCCTCTTCGCTATTACGCCAG
CTGGCGAAAGGGGGATGTGCTGCAAGGCGATTAAGTTGGGTAACGCCAGGGTTTTCCCAGTCACGACGTT
GTAAAACGACGGCCAGTGAGCGCGCGTAATACGACTCACTATAGGGCGAATTGGGTACCGGGGCTGAAGC
TTTCGACAAATCTTAAATTGTGACTTTGTGCATGAAATTTTTATATGAACGTTTTAAATAAGTGGACATA
GTCCTTCATTCGGTATATGCAGATCCGGCATCAAACACTTTTTCAAGAAAGTTTGAGTCAAAAGGATTAA
AGGATAAAGTAAAACAACAATAACATCTCCGTGAAGCATTGAGGGAAGGGTTTAACTCCAACAATGTCAC
TGAACAACATAACATTCTGTGTCTCACAGGATCTGGATGTTCCCCTGAAAGTGAAAATCAAGTCATTGGA
AGGACATAAGCCACTGTTGAAGCCATCTCAAAAAATCCTGAACCCTGAATTAATGCTGATAGGGTCAAAT
GTATTCCCTTCTAGTGATCTAATTGTATCCTTACAGGTATTTGATAAAGAGAGAAACAGAAATTTAACTC
TTCCGATATACACGCCGTATATTCCTTTCAGAAACTCTAGAACCTGGGATTATTGGTTGACTTTGCCCAT
ACGTATCAAACAGCTTACCTTTAGCAGTCATTTACGCATTATTTTGTGGGAATACAATGGATCCAAGCAA
ATTCCCTTTTTCAATCTAGAAACGAGCATCTTTAACTTAAAAGACTGTACTTTAAAAAGAGGGTTTGAAT
CCTTAAAATTTCGTTATGATGTGATTGACCACTGTGAAGTGGTCACTGATAACAAAGATCAAGAAAATTT
GAATAAATATTTTCAGGGTGAATTCACGAGACTCCCTTGGCTTGACGAAATCACTATAAGCAAATTAAGG
AAACAACGGGAAAATAGGACTTGGCCTCAGGGCACCTTTGTCTTAAACTTAGAATTTCCAATGTTAGAGC
TTCCTGTTGTGTTCATCGAAAGGGAAATTATGAATACTCAAATGAATATTCCAACTTTGAAGAACAATCC
TGGACTAAGCACAGACTTACGAGAACCGAATAGGAATGATCCTCAAATCAAAATTTCTTTGGGGGACAAA
TATCACTCCACATTGAAGTTTTACGATCCTGACCAACCAAACAATGATCCAATAGAGGAAAAGTATAGGA
GATTGGAAAGAGCATCTAAAAATGCAAACTTGGACAAGCAAGTGAAGCCGGACATTAAAAAGAGGGACTA
CTTGAATAAAATCATCAACTACCCCCCTGGCACTAAATTAACAGCACATGAAAAGGGTTCAATATGGAAA
TATAGGTATTATTTGATGAACAATAAAAAAGCTCTTACAAAGTTATTACAGAGTACAAATTTGAGAGAAG
AATCGGAAAGAGTAGAGGTTTTAGAACTAATGGACTCATGGGCAGAAATTGATATAGACGACGCATTAGA
ACTATTAGGCTCAACTTTTAAAAACCTTTCAGTGAGATCGTACGCCGTAAATAGGCTGAAGAAGGCATCA
GACAAGGAGCTGGAATTGTACTTATTACAGTTGGTAGAAGCTGTCTGTTTTGAGAACCTGTCCACTTTTT
CCGACAAATCTAACAGTGAATTCACTATTGTGGATGCCGTATCTTCGCAAAAGCTTTCGGGTGATTCTAT
GTTACTATCTACATCGCATGCCAACCAAAAATTATTAAAGTCCATCTCGAGTGAATCGGAAACTTCCGGG
ACAGAATCGCTACCAATCGTCATTTCTCCCTTGGCTGAGTTTTTGATTAGGAGAGCACTGGTCAACCCAA
GGTTAGGAAGTTTTTTCTATTGGTATTTAAAGTCCGAGTCTGAGGACAAGCCATATTTAGACCAGATTTT
AAGTTCCTTTTGGAGTAGACTGGATAAAAAATCTCGGAATATACTGAACGATCAAGTCAGGCTAATAAAT
GTGCTCAGGGAATGTTGTGAAACAATTAAGAGGCTGAAAGATACTACAGCCAAAAAGATGGAATTACTAG
TGCATTTATTGGAGACGAAAGTCAGGCCTCTTGTCAAAGTACGACCAATTGCTTTACCACTAGACCCTGA
TGTGTTGATATGCGACGTTTGTCCTGAAACTTCGAAGGTATTTAAAAGCTCTTTATCGCCACTAAAAATA
ACATTCAAAACGACCTTAAACCAACCATATCACTTAATGTTTAAGGTTGGCGATGATTTGAGACAAGATC
AACTGGTAGTACAGATCATAAGTTTAATGAATGAGTTATTAAAAAATGAAAACGTGGACTTGAAATTGAC
ACCATACAAAATTTTGGCAACAGGACCACAAGAAGGTGCCATTGAATTTATCCCTAATGACACATTAGCT
AGCATACTAAGCAAATATCACGGTATTCTTGGCTACCTTAAACTCCACTATCCTGATGAGAACGCGACAT
TAGGCGTACAAGGCTGGGTTTTAGATAATTTTGTCAAATCTTGTGCTGGCTATTGTGTTATTACATACAT
CTTAGGTGTCGGCGATAGGCATTTAGACAACTTACTAGTCACGCCAGATGGGCACTTTTTTCACGCAGAC
TTTGGTTATATCTTGGGTCAGGACCCCAAACCTTTTCCGCCATTAATGAAATTGCCCCCTCAAATTATAG
AGGCGTTTGGGGGTGCAGAATCATCAAATTATGATAAATTTCGCAGCTACTGTTTTGTGGCATATTCGAT
TTTAAGAAGGAATGCAGGCTTAATCTTAAACCTGTTTGAATTAATGAAGACTTCGAACATACCTGATATC
AGAATAGATCCCAATGGTGCTATATTACGTGTAAGAGAGAGATTTAATTTGAATATGTCCGAAGAAGATG
CCACAGTGCATTTTCAGAATCTAATCAATGATAGTGTAAATGCTTTGCTGCCTATCGTGATTGATCATTT
ACATAATCTGGCACAATACTGGCGGACCGTCGAGGACTACAAAGACCATGACGGTGATTATAAAGATCAT
GATATCGATTACAAGGATGACGATGACAAGTAGAATTCGTGAGCTCGCGAATTTCTTATGATTTATGATT
TTTATTATTAAATAAGTTATAAAAAAAATAAGTGTATACAAATTTTAAAGTGACTCTTAGGTTTTAAAAC
GAAAATTCTTATTCTTGAGTAACTCTTTCCTGTAGGTCAGGTTGCTTTCTCAGGTATAGCATGAGGTCGC
TCTTATTGACCACACCTCTACCGGCATGCCGAGCAAATGCCTGCAAATCGCTCCCCGCGGCCGCCACCGC
GGTGGAGCTCCAGCTTTTGTTCCCTTTAGTGAGGGTTAATTGCGCGCTTGGCGTAATCATGGTCATAGCT
GTTTCCTGTGTGAAATTGTTATCCGCTCACAATTCCACACAACATACGAGCCGGAAGCATAAAGTGTAAA
GCCTGGGGTGCCTAATGAGTGAGCTAACTCACATTAATTGCGTTGCGCTCACTGCCCGCTTTCCAGTCGG
GAAACCTGTCGTGCCAGCTGCATTAATGAATCGGCCAACGCGCGGGGAGAGGCGGTTTGCGTATTGGGCG
CTCTTCCGCTTCCTCGCTCACTGACTCGCTGCGCTCGGTCGTTCGGCTGCGGCGAGCGGTATCAGCTCAC
TCAAAGGCGGTAATACGGTTATCCACAGAATCAGGGGATAACGCAGGAAAGAACATGTGAGCAAAAGGCC
AGCAAAAGGCCAGGAACCGTAAAAAGGCCGCGTTGCTGGCGTTTTTCCATAGGCTCCGCCCCCCTGACGA
GCATCACAAAAATCGACGCTCAAGTCAGAGGTGGCGAAACCCGACAGGACTATAAAGATACCAGGCGTTT
CCCCCTGGAAGCTCCCTCGTGCGCTCTCCTGTTCCGACCCTGCCGCTTACCGGATACCTGTCCGCCTTTC
TCCCTTCGGGAAGCGTGGCGCTTTCTCATAGCTCACGCTGTAGGTATCTCAGTTCGGTGTAGGTCGTTCG
CTCCAAGCTGGGCTGTGTGCACGAACCCCCCGTTCAGCCCGACCGCTGCGCCTTATCCGGTAACTATCGT
CTTGAGTCCAACCCGGTAAGACACGACTTATCGCCACTGGCAGCAGCCACTGGTAACAGGATTAGCAGAG
CGAGGTATGTAGGCGGTGCTACAGAGTTCTTGAAGTGGTGGCCTAACTACGGCTACACTAGAAGAACAGT
ATTTGGTATCTGCGCTCTGCTGAAGCCAGTTACCTTCGGAAAAAGAGTTGGTAGCTCTTGATCCGGCAAA
CAAACCACCGCTGGTAGCGGTGGTTTTTTTGTTTGCAAGCAGCAGATTACGCGCAGAAAAAAAGGATCTC
AAGAAGATCCTTTGATCTTTTCTACGGGGTCTGACGCTCAGTGGAACGAAAACTCACGTTAAGGGATTTT
GGTCATGAGATTATCAAAAAGGATCTTCACCTAGATCCTTTTAAATTAAAAATGAAGTTTTAAATCAATC
TAAAGTATATATGAGTAAACTTGGTCTGACAGTTACCAATGCTTAATCAGTGAGGCACCTATCTCAGCGA
TCTGTCTATTTCGTTCATCCATAGTTGCCTGACTCCCCGTCGTGTAGATAACTACGATACGGGAGGGCTT
ACCATCTGGCCCCAGTGCTGCAATGATACCGCGAGACCCACGCTCACCGGCTCCAGATTTATCAGCAATA
AACCAGCCAGCCGGAAGGGCCGAGCGCAGAAGTGGTCCTGCAACTTTATCCGCCTCCATCCAGTCTATTA
ATTGTTGCCGGGAAGCTAGAGTAAGTAGTTCGCCAGTTAATAGTTTGCGCAACGTTGTTGCCATTGCTAC
AGGCATCGTGGTGTCACGCTCGTCGTTTGGTATGGCTTCATTCAGCTCCGGTTCCCAACGATCAAGGCGA
GTTACATGATCCCCCATGTTGTGCAAAAAAGCGGTTAGCTCCTTCGGTCCTCCGATCGTTGTCAGAAGTA
AGTTGGCCGCAGTGTTATCACTCATGGTTATGGCAGCACTGCATAATTCTCTTACTGTCATGCCATCCGT
AAGATGCTTTTCTGTGACTGGTGAGTACTCAACCAAGTCATTCTGAGAATAGTGTATGCGGCGACCGAGT
TGCTCTTGCCCGGCGTCAATACGGGATAATACCGCGCCACATAGCAGAACTTTAAAAGTGCTCATCATTG
GAAAACGTTCTTCGGGGCGAAAACTCTCAAGGATCTTACCGCTGTTGAGATCCAGTTCGATGTAACCCAC
TCGTGCACCCAACTGATCTTCAGCATCTTTTACTTTCACCAGCGTTTCTGGGTGAGCAAAAACAGGAAGG
CAAAATGCCGCAAAAAAGGGAATAAGGGCGACACGGAAATGTTGAATACTCATACTCTTCCTTTTTCAAT
ATTATTGAAGCATTTATCAGGGTTATTGTCTCATGAGCGGATACATATTTGAATGTATTTAGAAAAATAA
ACAAATAGGGGTTCCGCGCACATTTCCCCGAAAAGTGCCACCTGGGTCCTTTTCATCACGTGCTATAAAA
ATAATTATAATTTAAATTTTTTAATATAAATATATAAATTAAAAATAGAAAGTAAAAAAAGAAATTAAAG
AAAAAATAGTTTTTGTTTTCCGAAGATGTAAAAGACTCTAGGGGGATCGCCAACAAATACTACCTTTTAT
CTTGCTCTTCCTGCTCTCAGGTATTAATGCCGAATTGTTTCATCTTGTCTGTGTAGAAGACCACACACGA
AAATCCTGTGATTTTACATTTTACTTATCGTTAATCGAATGTATATCTATTTAATCTGCTTTTCTTGTCT
AATAAATATATATGTAAAGTACGCTTTTTGTTGAAATTTTTTAAACCTTTGTTTATTTTTTTTTCTTCAT
TCCGTAACTCTTCTACCTTCTTTATTTACTTTCTAAAATCCAAATACAAAACATAAAAATAAATAAACAC
AGAGTAAATTCCCAAATTATTCCATCATTAAAAGATACGAGGCGCGTGTAAGTTACAGGCAAGCGATCCG
TCTAAGAAACCATTATTATCATGACATTAACCTATAAAAATAGGCGTATCACGAGGCCCTTTCGTC
